>Addgene plasmid #244733 | CL20_mEGFP_FOidr_181 | addgene full sequence | sequence record 488201 | Addgene NGS Result
AAAAAAAATCTAACCTCAAGTCAAGGCTTTTCTATGGAATAAGGAATGGACAGCAGGGGGCTGTTTCATA
TACTGATGACCTCTTTATAGCCAACCTTTGTTCATGGCAGCCAGCATATGGGCATATGTTGCCAAACTCT
AAACCAAATACTCATTCTGATGTTTTAAATGATTTGCCCTCCCATATGTCCTTCCGAGTGAGAGACACAA
AAAATTCCAACACACTATTGCAATGAAAATAAATTTCCTTTATTAGCCAGAAGTCAGATGCTCAAGGGGC
TTCATGATGTCCCCATAATTTTTGGCAGAGGGAAAAAGATCTGCTAGCTCGAGCAGCTGAAGCTTTATTG
AGGCTTAAGCAGTGGGTTCCCTAGTTAGCCAGAGAGCTCCCAGGCTCAGATCTGGTCTAACCAGAGAGAC
CCAGTACAGGCAAAAAGCAGATCTTGTCTTCTTTGGGAGTGAATTAGCCCTTCCAGTCCCCCCTTTTCTT
TTAAAAAGTGGCTAAGATCTACAGCTGCCTTGTAAGTCATTGGTCTTAAAGGTACCGTAATCTTATCTAG
AACCGGTTCACTTGCGACGTGTGCCAGACTCATCTTCTTCAAGATCGTGCTCCTCGTCAGGTAAGACTTC
ATAGATGTCTTCCTCCTCCTTCTCTTCTGTTGGCTCTTTAATCCCAACTGAACCCGGCAAGATAGTGGGA
CGACATTGACTTCCGCACGAGGGAGAGTCGAACCCATCGATGTCGTCATACGTCTCCTCTTTCTCCTCCT
CCTCCTCGTCCTCTTCATAAGGGATCCGGGAAGCGGCCGCACTTCCCCCGGAGCCTCCGCTTCCGCCCTT
GTACAGCTCGTCCATGCCGAGAGTGATCCCGGCGGCGGTCACGAACTCCAGCAGGACCATGTGATCGCGC
TTCTCGTTGGGGTCTTTGCTCAGCTTGGACTGGGTGCTCAGGTAGTGGTTGTCGGGCAGCAGCACGGGGC
CGTCGCCGATGGGGGTGTTCTGCTGGTAGTGGTCGGCGAGCTGCACGCTGCCGTCCTCGATGTTGTGGCG
GATCTTGAAGTTCACCTTGATGCCGTTCTTCTGCTTGTCGGCCATGATATAGACGTTGTGGCTGTTGTAG
TTGTACTCCAGCTTGTGCCCCAGGATGTTGCCGTCCTCCTTGAAGTCGATGCCCTTCAGCTCGATGCGGT
TCACCAGGGTGTCGCCCTCGAACTTCACCTCGGCGCGGGTCTTGTAGTTGCCGTCGTCCTTGAAGAAGAT
GGTGCGCTCCTGGACGTAGCCTTCGGGCATGGCGGACTTGAAGAAGTCGTGCTGCTTCATGTGGTCGGGG
TAGCGGCTGAAGCACTGCACGCCGTAGGTCAGGGTGGTCACGAGGGTGGGCCAGGGCACGGGCAGCTTGC
CGGTGGTGCAGATGAACTTCAGGGTCAGCTTGCCGTAGGTGGCATCGCCCTCGCCCTCGCCGGACACGCT
GAACTTGTGGCCGTTTACGTCGCCGTCCAGCTCGACCAGGATGGGCACCACCCCGGTGAACAGCTCCTCG
CCCTTGCTCACCATGGTGGCGACCGGTGGATCCCGGGCCCGCGGTACCGTCGACTGCAGAATTCGGTTCA
CTAAACGAGCCCGGTTCACTAAACGAGCTCTGCTTATATAGACCTCCCACCGTACACGCCTACCGCCCAT
TTGCGTCAATGGGGCGGAGTTGTTACGACATTTTGGAAAGTCCCGTTGATTTTGGTGCCAAAACAAACTC
CCATTGACGTCAATGGGGTGGAGACTTGGAAATCCCCGTGAGTCAAACCGCTATCCACGCCCATTGATGT
ACTGCCAAAACCGCATCACCATGGTAATAGCGATGACTAATACGTAGATGTACTGCCAAGTAGGAAAGTC
CCATAAGGTCATGTACTGGGCATAATGCCAGGCGGGCCATTTACCGTCATTGACGTCAATAGGGGGCGTA
CTTGGCATATGATACACTTGATGTACTGCCAAGTGGGCAGTTTACCGTAAATACTCCACCCATTGACGTC
AATGGAAAGTCCCTATTGGCGTTACTATGGGAACATACGTCATTATTGACGTCAATGGGCGGGGGTCGTT
GGGCGGTCAGCCAGGCGGGCCATTTACCGTAAGTTATGTAACGCGGAACTCCATATATGGGCTATGAACT
AATGACCCCGTAATTGATTACTATTAATAACTAGCACGCGTTCGAAGCTTGAGCTCGGTCCCCTCGGGGT
TGGGAGGTGGGTCTGAAACGATAATGGTGAATATCCCTGCCTAACTCTATTCACTATAGAAAGTACAGCA
AAAACTATTCTTAAACCTACCAAGCCTCCTACTATCATTATGAATAATTTTATATACCACAGCCAATTTG
TTATGTTAAACCAATTCCACAAACTTGCCCATTTATCTAATTCCAATAATTCTTGTTCATTCTTTTCTTG
CTGGTTTTGCGATTCTTCAATTAAGGAGTGTATTAAGCTTGTGTAATTGTTAATTTCTCTGTCCCACTCC
ATCCAGGTCGTGTGATTCCAAATCTGTTCCAGAGATTTATTACTCCAACTAGCATTCCAAGGCACAGCAG
TGGTGCAAATGAGTTTTCCAGAGCAACCCCAAATCCCCAGGAGCTGTTGATCCTTTAGGTATCTTTCCAC
AGCCAGGATTCTTGCCTGGAGCTGCTTGATGCCCCAGACTGTGAGTTGCAACAGATGCTGTTGCGCCTCA
ATAGCCCTCAGCAAATTGTTCTGCTGCTGCACTATACCAGACAATAATTGTCTGGCCTGTACCGTCAGCG
TCATTGACGCTGCGCCCATAGTGCTTCCTGCTGCTCCCAAGAACCCAAGGAACAAAGCTCCTATTCCCAC
TGCTCTTTTTTCTCTCTGCACCACTCTTCTCTTTGCCTTGGTGGGTGCTACTCCTAATGGTTCAATTTTT
ACTACTTTATATTTATATAATTCACTTCTCCAATTGTCCCTCATATCTCCTCCTTATGGTGTTTTACTAA
ACTTTTCCATGTTCTAATCCTCATCCTGTCTACTTGCCACACAATCATCACCTGCCATCTGTTTTCCATA
ATCCCTAATGATCTTTGCTTTTCTTCTTGGCACTACTTTTATGTCACTATTATCTTGTATTACTACTGCC
CCTTCACCTTTCCAGAGGAGCTTTGCTGGTCCTTTCCAAAGTGGATTTCTGCTGTCCCTGTAATAAACCC
GAAAATTTTGAATTTTTGTAATTTGTTTTTGTAATTCTTTAGTTTGTATGTCTGTTGCTATTATGTCTAC
TATTCTTTCCCCTGCACTGTACCCCCCAATCCCCCCTTTTCTTTTAAAATTGTGGATGAATACTGCCATT
TGTACTGCTGTCTTAAGATGTTCAGCCTGATCTCTTACCTGTCCTATAATTTTCTTTAATTCTTTATTCA
TAGATTCTACTACTCCTTGACTTTGGGGATTGTAGGGAATTTCCAGGTCTGAAGATCCTGCTGCTTGCTG
TGCTTTTTTCTTACTTTTGTTTTGCTCTTCCTCTATCTTGTCTAAAGCTTCCTTGGTGTCTTTTATCTCT
ATCCTTTGATGCACACAATAGAGGGTTGCTACTGTATTATATAATGATCTAAGTTCTTCTGATCCTGTCT
GAAGGGATGGTTGTAGCTGTCCCAGTATTTGTCTACAGCCTTCTGATGTTTCTAACAGGCCAGTATTAAC
TGCGAATCGTTCTAGCTCCCTGCTTGCCCATACTATATGTTTTAATTTATATTTTTTCTTTCCCCCTGGC
CTTAACCGAATTTTTTCCCATCGCGATCTAATTCTCCCCCGCTTAATACTGACGCTCTCGCACCCATCTC
TCTCCTTCTAGCCTCCGCTAGTCAAAATTTTTGGCGTACTCACCAGTCGCCGCCCCTCGCCTCTTGCCGT
GCGCGCTTCAGCAAGCCGAGTCCTGCGTCGAGAGAGCTCCTCTGGTTTCCCTTTCGCTTTCAAGTCCCTG
TTCGGGCGCCACTGCTAGAGATTTTCCACACTGACTAAAAGGGTCTGAGGGATCTCTAGTTACCAGAGTC
ACACAACAGACGGGCACACACTACTTGAAGCACTCAAGGCAAGCTTTATTGAGGCTTAAGCAGTGGGTTC
CCTAGTTAGCCAGAGAGCTCCCAGGCTCAGATCTGGTCTAACCAGAGAGACCCAGTACAGGCAAAAAGCA
GCTGCTTATATGCAGGATCTGAGGGCTCGCCACTCCCCAGTCCCGCCCAGGCCACGCCTCCCATGGTAAT
AGCGATGACTAATACGTAGATGTACTGCCAAGTAGGAAAGTCCCATAAGGTCATGTACTGGGCATAATGC
CAGGCGGGCCATTTACCGTCATTGACGTCAATAGGGGGCGTACTTGGCATATGATACACTTGATGTACTG
CCAAGTGGGCAGTTTACCGTAAATACTCCACCCATTGACGTCAATGGAAAGTCCCTATTGGCGTTACTAT
GGGAACATACGTCATTATTGACGTCAATGGGCGGGGGTCGTTGGGCGGTCAGCCAGGCGGGCCATTTACC
GTAAGTTATGTAACGCGGAACTCCATATATGGGCTATGAACTAATGACCCCGTAATTGATTACTATTAAT
AACTAGTCAATAATCAATGTCGACCCAGGTGGCACTTTTCGGGGAAATGTGCGCGGAACCCCTATTTGTT
TATTTTTCTAAATACATTCAAATATGTATCCGCTCATGAGACAATAACCCTGATAAATGCTTCAATAATA
TTGAAAAAGGAAGAGTATGAGTATTCAACATTTCCGTGTCGCCCTTATTCCCTTTTTTGCGGCATTTTGC
CTTCCTGTTTTTGCTCACCCAGAAACGCTGGTGAAAGTAAAAGATGCTGAAGATCAGTTGGGTGCACGAG
TGGGTTACATCGAACTGGATCTCAACAGCGGTAAGATCCTTGAGAGTTTTCGCCCCGAAGAACGTTTTCC
AATGATGAGCACTTTTAAAGTTCTGCTATGTGGCGCGGTATTATCCCGTATTGACGCCGGGCAAGAGCAA
CTCGGTCGCCGCATACACTATTCTCAGAATGACTTGGTTGAGTACTCACCAGTCACAGAAAAGCATCTTA
CGGATGGCATGACAGTAAGAGAATTATGCAGTGCTGCCATAACCATGAGTGATAACACTGCGGCCAACTT
ACTTCTGACAACGATCGGAGGACCGAAGGAGCTAACCGCTTTTTTGCACAACATGGGGGATCATGTAACT
CGCCTTGATCGTTGGGAACCGGAGCTGAATGAAGCCATACCAAACGACGAGCGTGACACCACGATGCCTG
TAGCAATGGCAACAACGTTGCGCAAACTATTAACTGGCGAACTACTTACTCTAGCTTCCCGGCAACAATT
AATAGACTGGATGGAGGCGGATAAAGTTGCAGGACCACTTCTGCGCTCGGCCCTTCCGGCTGGCTGGTTT
ATTGCTGATAAATCTGGAGCCGGTGAGCGTGGGTCTCGCGGTATCATTGCAGCACTGGGGCCAGATGGTA
AGCCCTCCCGTATCGTAGTTATCTACACGACGGGGAGTCAGGCAACTATGGATGAACGAAATAGACAGAT
CGCTGAGATAGGTGCCTCACTGATTAAGCATTGGTAACTGTCAGACCAAGTTTACTCATATATACTTTAG
ATTGATTTAAAACTTCATTTTTAATTTAAAAGGATCTAGGTGAAGATCCTTTTTGATAATCTCATGACCA
AAATCCCTTAACGTGAGTTTTCGTTCCACTGAGCGTCAGACCCCGTAGAAAAGATCAAAGGATCTTCTTG
AGATCCTTTTTTTCTGCGCGTAATCTGCTGCTTGCAAACAAAAAAACCACCGCTACCAGCGGTGGTTTGT
TTGCCGGATCAAGAGCTACCAACTCTTTTTCCGAAGGTAACTGGCTTCAGCAGAGCGCAGATACCAAATA
CTGTTCTTCTAGTGTAGCCGTAGTTAGGCCACCACTTCAAGAACTCTGTAGCACCGCCTACATACCTCGC
TCTGCTAATCCTGTTACCAGTGGCTGCTGCCAGTGGCGATAAGTCGTGTCTTACCGGGTTGGACTCAAGA
CGATAGTTACCGGATAAGGCGCAGCGGTCGGGCTGAACGGGGGGTTCGTGCACACAGCCCAGCTTGGAGC
GAACGACCTACACCGAACTGAGATACCTACAGCGTGAGCTATGAGAAAGCGCCACGCTTCCCGAAGGGAG
AAAGGCGGACAGGTATCCGGTAAGCGGCAGGGTCGGAACAGGAGAGCGCACGAGGGAGCTTCCAGGGGGA
AACGCCTGGTATCTTTATAGTCCTGTCGGGTTTCGCCACCTCTGACTTGAGCGTCGATTTTTGTGATGCT
CGTCAGGGGGGCGGAGCCTATGGAAAAACGCCAGCAACGCGGCCTTTTTACGGTTCCTGGCCTTTTGCTG
GCCTTTTGCTCACATGTTCTTTCCTGCGTTATCCCCTGATTCTGTGGATAACCGTATTACCGCCTTTGAG
TGAGCTGATACCGCTCGCCGCAGCCGAACGACCGAGCGCAGCGAGTCAGTGAGCGAGGAAGCGGAAGAGC
GCCCAATACGCAAACCGCCTCTCCCCGCGCGTTGGCCGATTCATTAATGCAGCGGATCCAGACATGATAA
GATACATTGATGAGTTTGGACAAACCACAACTAGAATGCAGTGAAAAAAATGCTTTATTTGTGAAATTTG
TGATGCTATTGCTTTATTTGTAACCATTATAAGCTGCAATAAACAAGTTAGCTTTTTGCAAAAGCCTAGG
CCTCCAAAAAAGCCTCCTCACTACTTCTGGAATAGCTCAGAGGCCGAGGCGGCCTCGGCCTCTGCATAAA
TAAAAAAAATTAGTCAGCCATGGGGCGGAGAATGGGCGGAACTGGGCGGAGTTAGGGGCGGGATGGGCGG
AGTTAGGGGCGGGACTATGGTTGCTGACTAATTGAGATGCGGATCCGCTGGCACGACAGGTTTCCCGACT
GGAAAGCGGGCAGTGAGCGCAACGCAATTAATGTGAGTTAGCTCACTCATTAGGCACCCCAGGCTTTACA
CTTTATGCTTCCGGCTCGTATGTTGTGTGGAATTGTGAGCGGATAACAATTTCACACAGGAAACAGCTAT
GACCATGATTACGCCAAGCTTGGGCTGCAGGTCGAGGGATCTCCATAAGAGAAGAGGGACAGCTATGACT
GGGAGTAGTCAGGAGAGGAGGAAAAATCTGGCTAGTAAAACATGTAAGGAAAATTTTAGGGATGTTAAAG
AAAAAAATAACACAAAACAAAATAT
Features (pLannotate 1.2.2; 29 found; start..end, strand, type, name):
    199..254     -  polyA_signal   β-globin poly(A) signal: rabbit β-globin polyadenylation signal (Gil and Proudfoot, 1987)
    340..475     -  LTR            3' LTR (ΔU3) (fragment): self-inactivating 3' long terminal repeat (LTR) from HIV-1
    477..545     -  CDS            nef (fragment): NEF_HV1Z2 - Experimental evidence at protein level: Swiss-Prot protein existence level 1. Extracellular Nef protein targets CD4(+) T-lymphocytes for apoptosis by interacting with CXCR4 surface receptors. From Human immunodeficiency virus type 1 group M subtype D (isolate Z2/CDC-Z34) (HIV-1).
    571..795     -  CDS            SKAP1 (fragment): SKAP1_HUMAN - Also known as SCAP1, SKAP55. Experimental evidence at protein level: Swiss-Prot protein existence level 1. Positively regulates T-cell receptor signaling by enhancing the MAP kinase pathway. Required for optimal conjugation between T- cells and antigen-presenting cells by promoting the clustering of integrin ITGAL on the surface of T-cells. May be involved in high affinity immunoglobulin epsilon receptor signaling in mast cells. From Homo sapiens (Human).
    838..1554    -  CDS            mEGFP: mEGFP is a basic (constitutively fluorescent) green fluorescent protein published in 2002, derived from Aequorea victoria. It has moderate acid sensitivity.
   1568..1605    -  misc_feature   MCS (fragment): multiple cloning site
   1604..1620    -  promoter       tight TRE promoter (fragment): Tet-responsive promoter PTight, consisting of seven tet operator sequences followed by the minimal CMV promoter
   1636..1839    -  promoter       CMV promoter: human cytomegalovirus (CMV) immediate early promoter
   1840..2143    -  enhancer       CMV enhancer: human cytomegalovirus immediate early enhancer
   2211..2227    -  misc_feature   MCS (fragment): multiple cloning site
   2227..2252    -  CDS            Rev (fragment): human immunodeficiency virus 1 (HIV-1) Rev protein; rev; enhances nuclear export of unspliced and incompletely spliced viral mRNAs
   2629..2862    -  misc_feature   RRE: The Rev response element (RRE) of HIV-1 allows for Rev-dependent mRNA export from the nucleus to the cytoplasm.
   2996..3079    -  CDS            vif (fragment): VIF_HV1BR - Experimental evidence at protein level: Swiss-Prot protein existence level 1. Counteracts the innate antiviral activity of host APOBEC3F and APOBEC3G. Forms a complex with host APOBEC3F and APOBEC3G thus preventing the entry of these lethally hypermutating enzymes into progeny virions. Recruits an active E3 ubiquitin ligase complex composed of elongin BC, CUL5, and RBX2 to induce polyubiquitination of APOBEC3G and APOBEC3F. In turn, they are directed to the 26S proteasome for degradation. Vif interaction with APOBEC3G also blocks its cytidine deaminase activity in a proteasome-inde
   3222..3339    -  misc_feature   cPPT/CTS: central polypurine tract and central termination sequence of HIV-1
   3488..3847    -  CDS            HIV-1 gag (fragment): gag protein from human immunodeficiency virus 1; gag
   3831..3956    -  misc_feature   HIV-1 Ψ: packaging signal of human immunodeficiency virus type 1
   4003..4260    -  LTR            5' LTR (truncated): truncated 5' long terminal repeat (LTR) from HIV-1
   4262..4641    -  enhancer       CMV enhancer: human cytomegalovirus immediate early enhancer
   4672..4776    +  promoter       AmpR promoter: bla
   4777..5637    +  CDS            AmpR: β-lactamase; bla; confers resistance to ampicillin, carbenicillin, and related antibiotics
   5808..6396    +  rep_origin     ori: high-copy-number ColE1/pMB1/pBR322/pUC origin of replication
   6579..6633    +  CDS            lacI (fragment): lac repressor; lacI; The lac repressor binds to the lac operator to inhibit transcription in E. coli. This inhibition can be relieved by adding lactose or isopropyl-β-D-thiogalactopyranoside (IPTG).
   6635..6769    -  polyA_signal   SV40 poly(A) signal: SV40 polyadenylation signal
   6789..6924    -  rep_origin     SV40 ori: SV40 origin of replication
   6948..6970    -  promoter       SV40 promoter (fragment): SV40 enhancer and early promoter
   6977..7016    +  CDS            lacI (fragment): lac repressor; lacI; The lac repressor binds to the lac operator to inhibit transcription in E. coli. This inhibition can be relieved by adding lactose or isopropyl-β-D-thiogalactopyranoside (IPTG).
   7029..7050    +  protein_bind   CAP binding site: CAP binding activates transcription in the presence of cAMP. E. coli catabolite activator protein
   7065..7095    +  promoter       lac promoter: promoter for the E. coli lac operon
   7103..7119    +  protein_bind   lac operator: The lac repressor binds to the lac operator to inhibit transcription in E. coli. This inhibition can be relieved by adding lactose or isopropyl-β-D-thiogalactopyranoside (IPTG). lac repressor encoded by lacI
