[The description below was written by a language model from this plasmid's Addgene catalogue record and pLannotate feature annotations shown in this document.]
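Description:
CL20_mEGFP_FOidr_181 is a mammalian expression plasmid built on the CL20 backbone. The catalogue lists it only as a mammalian expression vector, but the feature table shows the architecture of a self-inactivating HIV-1 lentiviral transfer vector. A CMV enhancer sits directly upstream of a truncated 5' LTR. This is followed by the Ψ packaging signal with a gag fragment, the cPPT/CTS, the Rev response element, an internal expression cassette, and a ΔU3 3' LTR fragment followed by a rabbit β-globin polyadenylation signal. These elements would allow the cassette to be packaged and integrated if helper functions are supplied in trans, and the plasmid can also be transfected directly. In bacteria it is maintained through a high-copy ColE1/pUC-type origin and selected with ampicillin via β-lactamase. The recorded growth strain is a recombination-tolerant E. coli strain, a common choice for repeat-containing LTR vectors. The backbone also carries an SV40 origin and poly(A) signal, along with residual lac promoter/operator and lacI fragments.

The payload is driven by an internal CMV enhancer/promoter and encodes monomeric EGFP fused to the N terminus of FOidr_181. This insert is an unmutated intrinsically disordered region taken from the human fusion protein SPAG9_SKAP1, and the depositor comment points to residues 265–339 of that fusion. The annotation software matches the roughly 225 nt insert to SKAP1, suggesting that this segment comes largely from the SKAP1 portion. No separate mammalian selection marker is annotated, so mEGFP fluorescence is the only readout for expression. The construct is intended to express and visualise this fusion-protein IDR in mammalian cells. The associated publication concerns protein condensate formation, so the likely use is assessing the IDR's localisation or condensate-forming behaviour.
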