Addgene plasmid #244733: CL20_mEGFP_FOidr_181
Purpose: Express mEGFP-tagged intrinsically disordered protein (IDR), FOidr_181, derived from human fusion protein SPAG9_SKAP1
Depositing lab: Richard Kriwacki. Depositing organization: St. Jude Children's Research Hospital. Publication: Proteome-wide computational analyses reveal links between protein condensate formation and RNA biology. Maiti S, Tripathi S, Baggett DW, Phillips AH, Park CG, Wang J, Wahiduzzaman, Freyaldenhoven WT, Kinger S, Pioso BJ, Bollinger JC, Somjee R, Lang B, Babu MM, Kriwacki RW. Sci Adv. 2025 Dec 5;11(49):eady1420. doi: 10.1126/sciadv.ady1420. Epub 2025 Dec 3. PubMed 41337585.
Backbone
  Vector backbone: CL20
  Vector type: Mammalian Expression
Growth in bacteria
  Bacterial resistance: Ampicillin, 100 μg/mL
  Growth temperature: 37°C
  Growth strain: NEB Stable
  Copy number: High Copy
Gene/Insert
  Gene/Insert name: FOidr_181
  Species: H. sapiens (human)
  Mutation: Unmutated
  Tag / fusion protein: monomeric EGFP (N terminal on insert)
  Cloning method: Restriction Enzyme; 5′ cloning site Unknown (unknown if destroyed)
Terms and licenses: Academic/Nonprofit Terms; Industry Terms: Not Available to Industry
Depositor comments: SPAG9_SKAP1_265_339
How to cite: CL20_mEGFP_FOidr_181 was a gift from Richard Kriwacki (Addgene plasmid # 244733 ; http://n2t.net/addgene:244733 ; RRID:Addgene_244733)
